>Addgene plasmid #114775 | SERK3/BAK1 BAKNcFus_pECIA14 | addgene full sequence | sequence record 270523 | Addgene NGS Result
GTAAAACGACGGCCAGTGAATTAATTCGTTGCAGGACAGGATGTGGTGCCCGATGTGACTAGCTCTTTGC
TGCAGGCCGTCCTATCCTCTGGTTCCGATAAGAGACCCAGAACTCCGGCCCCCCACCGCCCACCGCCACC
CCCATACATATGTGGTACGCAAGTAAGAGTGCCTGCGCATGCCCCATGTGCCCCACCAAGAGCTTTGCAT
CCCATACAAGTCCCCAAAGTGGAGAACCGAACCAATTCTTCGCGGGCAGAACAAAAGCTTCTGCACACGT
CTCCACTCGAATTTGGAGCCGGCCGGCGTGTGCAAAAGAGGTGAATCGAACGAAAGACCCGTGTGTAAAG
CCGCGTTTCCAAAATGTATAAAACCGAGAGCATCTGGCCAATGTGCATCAGTTGTGGTCAGCAGCAAAAT
CAAGTGAATCATCTCAGTGCAACTAAAGGGGGGATCCGATCTCAATATGAAGTTATGCATATTACTGGCC
GTCGTGGCCTTTGTTGGCCTCTCGCTCGGGATGGGTCGTGTGTCCGGAAACGCTGAGGGCGACGCTCTGT
CCGCTCTGAAGAACTCCCTGGCTGACCCCAACAAGGTGCTGCAGTCCTGGGACGCTACCCTGGTCACTCC
CTGCACCTGGTTCCACGTGACCTGCAACTCCGACAACTCCGTGACCCGTGTGGACCTGGGCAACGCTAAC
CTGTCTGGCCAGCTGGTCATGCAGCTGGGACAGCTGCCCAACCTGCAGTACCTCGAGCTGTACTCCAACA
ACATCACCGGCACCATCCCCGAGCAGCTGGGCAACCTGACTGAGCTGGTGTCCCTGGACCTGTACCTGAA
CAACCTGTCCGGTCCCATCCCCTCCACCCTGGGTCGTCTGAAGAAGCTGCGTTTCCTGCGTCTGAACAAC
AACTCCCTGTCCGGCGAGATCCCCCGTTCCCTGACTGCTGTGCTGACCCTGCAAGTGCTGGACTTGTCCA
ACAACCCCCTGACTGGCGACATCCCTGTGAACGGTTCCTTCTCCCTGTTCACCCCCATCAGCTTCGCTAA
CACCAAGCTGACCCCCCTGCCCGCTTCACCCCCTCCTCCAATCTCTCCTACCCCTCCATCCCCCGCTGGT
TCCCTGGAGGTGCTGTTCCAGGGACCAAGCGGCAATCCCGGCGGCGATCTGGCCCCCCAGATGCTGCGCG
AGCTGCAGGAGACCAATGCCGCCCTGCAGGACGTGCGCGAGCTGCTGCGCCACCGCGTGAAGGAGATCAC
CTTCCTGAAGAACACCGTGATGGAGTGCGACGCCTGCGGCATGCAGCCCTCTAGAGGCTCCGGCTCCATC
ATCCCAGTTGAGGAGGAGAACCCGGACTTCTGGAACCGCGAGGCAGCCGAGGCCCTGGGTGCCGCCAAGA
AGCTGCAGCCTGCACAGACAGCCGCCAAGAACCTCATCATCTTCCTGGGCGATGGGATGGGGGTGTCTAC
GGTGACAGCTGCCAGGATCCTAAAAGGGCAGAAGAAGGACAAACTGGGGCCTGAGATACCCCTGGCCATG
GACCGCTTCCCATATGTGGCTCTGTCCAAGACATACAATGTAGACAAACATGTGCCAGACAGTGGAGCCA
CAGCCACGGCCTACCTGTGCGGGGTCAAGGGCAACTTCCAGACCATTGGCTTGAGTGCAGCCGCCCGCTT
TAACCAGTGCAACACGACACGCGGCAACGAGGTCATCTCCGTGATGAATCGGGCCAAGAAAGCAGGGAAG
TCAGTGGGAGTGGTAACCACCACACGAGTGCAGCACGCCTCGCCAGCCGGCACCTACGCCCACACGGTGA
ACCGCAACTGGTACTCGGACGCCGACGTGCCTGCCTCGGCCCGCCAGGAGGGGTGCCAGGACATCGCTAC
GCAGCTCATCTCCAACATGGACATTGACGTGATCCTAGGTGGAGGCCGAAAGTACATGTTTCGCATGGGA
ACCCCAGACCCTGAGTACCCAGATGACTACAGCCAAGGTGGGACCAGGCTGGACGGGAAGAATCTGGTGC
AGGAATGGCTGGCGAAGCGCCAGGGTGCCCGGTATGTGTGGAACCGCACTGAGCTCATGCAGGCTTCCCT
GGACCCGTCTGTGACCCATCTCATGGGTCTCTTTGAGCCTGGAGACATGAAATACGAGATCCACCGAGAC
TCCACACTGGACCCCTCCCTGATGGAGATGACAGAGGCTGCCCTGCGCCTGCTGAGCAGGAACCCCCGCG
GCTTCTTCCTCTTCGTGGAGGGTGGTCGCATCGACCATGGTCATCATGAAAGCAGGGCTTACCGGGCACT
GACTGAGACGATCATGTTCGACGACGCCATTGAGAGGGCGGGCCAGCTCACCAGCGAGGAGGACACGCTG
AGCCTCGTCACTGCCGACCACTCCCACGTCTTCTCCTTCGGAGGCTACCCCCTGCGAGGGAGCTCCATCT
TCGGGCTGGCCCCTGGCAAGGCCCGGGACAGGAAGGCCTACACGGTCCTCCTATACGGAAACGGTCCAGG
CTATGTGCTCAAGGACGGCGCCCGGCCGGATGTTACCGAGAGCGAGAGCGGGAGCCCCGAGTATCGGCAG
CAGTCAGCAGTGCCCCTGGACGAAGAGACCCACGCAGGCGAGGACGTGGCGGTGTTCGCGCGCGGCCCGC
AGGCGCACCTGGTTCACGGCGTGCAGGAGCAGACCTTCATAGCGCACGTCATGGCCTTCGCCGCCTGCCT
GGAGCCCTACACCGCCTGCGACCTGGCGCCCCCCGCCGGCACCACCGACGCCGCGCACCCGGGTTCTAGA
GGAAGCACCTCCGGCGATAACGATTACAAGGATGATGATGATAAGGCCAGCGGCACCGGTCATCATCACC
ATCACCATTGAGTTTAAACCCGCTGATCAGCCTCGACTGTGCCTTCTAAGGCCTGAGCTCGCTGATCAGC
CTCGATCGAGGATCCAGACATGATAAGATACATTGATGAGTTTGGACAAACCACAACTAGAATGCAGTGA
AAAAAATGCTTTATTTGTGAAATTTGTGATGCTATTGCTTTATTTGTAACCATTATAAGCTGCAATAAAC
AAGTTAACAACAACAATTGCATTCATTTTATGTTTCAGGTTCAGGGGGAGGTGTGGGAGGTTTTTTAAAG
CAAGTAAAACCTCTACAAATGTGGTATGGCTGATTATGATCAGTCGACCTGCAGGCATGCAAGCTTGGCG
TAATCATGGTCATAGCTGTTTCCTGTGTGAAATTGTTATCCGCTCACAATTCCACACAACATACGAGCCG
GAAGCATAAAGTGTAAAGCCTGGGGTGCCTAATGAGTGAGCTAACTCACATTAATTGCGTTGCGCTCACT
GCCCGCTTTCCAGTCGGGAAACCTGTCGTGCCAGCTGCATTAATGAATCGGCCAACGCGCGGGGAGAGGC
GGTTTGCGTATTGGGCGCTCTTCCGCTTCCTCGCTCACTGACTCGCTGCGCTCGGTCGTTCGGCTGCGGC
GAGCGGTATCAGCTCACTCAAAGGCGGTAATACGGTTATCCACAGAATCAGGGGATAACGCAGGAAAGAA
CATGTGAGCAAAAGGCCAGCAAAAGGCCAGGAACCGTAAAAAGGCCGCGTTGCTGGCGTTTTTCCATAGG
CTCCGCCCCCCTGACGAGCATCACAAAAATCGACGCTCAAGTCAGAGGTGGCGAAACCCGACAGGACTAT
AAAGATACCAGGCGTTTCCCCCTGGAAGCTCCCTCGTGCGCTCTCCTGTTCCGACCCTGCCGCTTACCGG
ATACCTGTCCGCCTTTCTCCCTTCGGGAAGCGTGGCGCTTTCTCATAGCTCACGCTGTAGGTATCTCAGT
TCGGTGTAGGTCGTTCGCTCCAAGCTGGGCTGTGTGCACGAACCCCCCGTTCAGCCCGACCGCTGCGCCT
TATCCGGTAACTATCGTCTTGAGTCCAACCCGGTAAGACACGACTTATCGCCACTGGCAGCAGCCACTGG
TAACAGGATTAGCAGAGCGAGGTATGTAGGCGGTGCTACAGAGTTCTTGAAGTGGTGGCCTAACTACGGC
TACACTAGAAGAACAGTATTTGGTATCTGCGCTCTGCTGAAGCCAGTTACCTTCGGAAAAAGAGTTGGTA
GCTCTTGATCCGGCAAACAAACCACCGCTGGTAGCGGTGGTTTTTTTGTTTGCAAGCAGCAGATTACGCG
CAGAAAAAAAGGATCTCAAGAAGATCCTTTGATCTTTTCTACGGGGTCTGACGCTCAGTGGAACGAAAAC
TCACGTTAAGGGATTTTGGTCATGAGATTATCAAAAAGGATCTTCACCTAGATCCTTTTAAATTAAAAAT
GAAGTTTTAAATCAATCTAAAGTATATATGAGTAAACTTGGTCTGACAGTTACCAATGCTTAATCAGTGA
GGCACCTATCTCAGCGATCTGTCTATTTCGTTCATCCATAGTTGCCTGACTCCCCGTCGTGTAGATAACT
ACGATACGGGAGGGCTTACCATCTGGCCCCAGTGCTGCAATGATACCGCGAGACCCACGCTCACCGGCTC
CAGATTTATCAGCAATAAACCAGCCAGCCGGAAGGGCCGAGCGCAGAAGTGGTCCTGCAACTTTATCCGC
CTCCATCCAGTCTATTAATTGTTGCCGGGAAGCTAGAGTAAGTAGTTCGCCAGTTAATAGTTTGCGCAAC
GTTGTTGCCATTGCTACAGGCATCGTGGTGTCACGCTCGTCGTTTGGTATGGCTTCATTCAGCTCCGGTT
CCCAACGATCAAGGCGAGTTACATGATCCCCCATGTTGTGCAAAAAAGCGGTTAGCTCCTTCGGTCCTCC
GATCGTTGTCAGAAGTAAGTTGGCCGCAGTGTTATCACTCATGGTTATGGCAGCACTGCATAATTCTCTT
ACTGTCATGCCATCCGTAAGATGCTTTTCTGTGACTGGTGAGTACTCAACCAAGTCATTCTGAGAATAGT
GTATGCGGCGACCGAGTTGCTCTTGCCCGGCGTCAATACGGGATAATACCGCGCCACATAGCAGAACTTT
AAAAGTGCTCATCATTGGAAAACGTTCTTCGGGGCGAAAACTCTCAAGGATCTTACCGCTGTTGAGATCC
AGTTCGATGTAACCCACTCGTGCACCCAACTGATCTTCAGCATCTTTTACTTTCACCAGCGTTTCTGGGT
GAGCAAAAACAGGAAGGCAAAATGCCGCAAAAAAGGGAATAAGGGCGACACGGAAATGTTGAATACTCAT
ACTCTTCCTTTTTCAATATTATTGAAGCATTTATCAGGGTTATTGTCTCATGAGCGGATACATATTTGAA
TGTATTTAGAAAAATAAACAAATAGGGGTTCCGCGCACATTTCCCCGAAAAGTGCCACCTGACGTCTAAG
AAACCATTATTATCATGACATTAACCTATAAAAATAGGCGTATCACGAGGCCCTTTCGTCTCGCGCGTTT
CGGTGATGACGGTGAAAACCTCTGACACATGCAGCTCCCGGAGACGGTCACAGCTTGTCTGTAAGCGGAT
GCCGGGAGCAGACAAGCCCGTCAGGGCGCGTCAGCGGGTGTTGGCGGGTGTCGGGGCTGGCTTAACTATG
CGGCATCAGAGCAGATTGTACTGAGAGTGCACCATATGCGGTGTGAAATACCGCACAGATGCGTAAGGAG
AAAATACCGCATCAGGCGCCATTCGCCATTCAGGCTGCGCAACTGTTGGGAAGGGCGATCGGTGCGGGCC
TCTTCGCTATTACGCCAGCTGGCGAAAGGGGGATGTGCTGCAAGGCGATTAAGTTGGGTAACGCCAGGGT
TTTCCCAGTCACGACGTT
Features (pLannotate 1.2.2; 19 found; start..end, strand, type, name):
     23..449     +  promoter       MT promoter: Drosophila metallothionein promoter
    467..520     +  sig_peptide    BiP signal sequence: Drosophila BiP signal sequence
    527..1123    +  CDS            BAK1 (fragment): BAK1_ARATH - Also known as ELG, SERK3 From Arabidopsis thaliana (Mouse-ear cress).
   1160..1339    +  CDS            Comp (fragment): COMP_RAT - Experimental evidence at protein level: Swiss-Prot protein existence level 1. May play a role in the structural integrity of cartilage via its interaction with other extracellular matrix proteins such as the collagens and fibronectin. Can mediate the interaction of chondrocytes with the cartilage extracellular matrix through interaction with cell surface integrin receptors. Could play a role in the pathogenesis of osteoarthritis. Potent suppressor of apoptosis in both primary chondrocytes and transformed cells. Suppresses apoptosis by blocking the activation of caspase-3 and by indu
   1327..2779    +  CDS            SEAP (fragment): secreted alkaline phosphatase from human placenta The natural enzyme has a C-terminal transmembrane sequence that is replaced by a GPI anchor.
   2816..2845    +  CDS            2xFLAG (fragment): two tandem FLAG® epitope tags
   2951..3085    -  polyA_signal   SV40 poly(A) signal: SV40 polyadenylation signal
   3108..3192    -  CDS            large T antigen (fragment): large T antigen from SV40 (simian virus 40)
   3192..3216    +  misc_feature   MCS (fragment): pUC18/19 multiple cloning site
   3253..3269    -  protein_bind   lac operator: The lac repressor binds to the lac operator to inhibit transcription in E. coli. This inhibition can be relieved by adding lactose or isopropyl-β-D-thiogalactopyranoside (IPTG). lac repressor encoded by lacI
   3277..3307    -  promoter       lac promoter: promoter for the E. coli lac operon
   3322..3343    -  protein_bind   CAP binding site: CAP binding activates transcription in the presence of cAMP. E. coli catabolite activator protein
   3356..3448    -  CDS            lacI (fragment): lac repressor; lacI; The lac repressor binds to the lac operator to inhibit transcription in E. coli. This inhibition can be relieved by adding lactose or isopropyl-β-D-thiogalactopyranoside (IPTG).
   3631..4219    -  rep_origin     ori: high-copy-number ColE1/pMB1/pBR322/pUC origin of replication
   4390..5250    -  CDS            AmpR: β-lactamase; bla; confers resistance to ampicillin, carbenicillin, and related antibiotics
   5251..5355    -  promoter       AmpR promoter: bla
   5450..5485    +  CDS            rop (fragment): Rop protein, which maintains plasmids at low copy number; rop
   5587..5686    +  misc_feature   bom (fragment): basis of mobility region from pBR322
   5692..21      -  CDS            lacZα (fragment) (across the origin): LacZα fragment of β-galactosidase; lacZ fragment
