[The description below was written by a language model from this plasmid's Addgene catalogue record and pLannotate feature annotations shown in this document.]
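Description:
SERK3/BAK1 BAKNcFus_pECIA14 is an insect-cell expression plasmid built on the pECIA14 backbone, designed for secreted protein production in Drosophila cell culture. It serves as the "prey" construct in an extracellular interaction assay and is meant to be paired with the matching bait vector in pECIA2. In E. coli it is maintained through a high-copy ColE1/pUC-type origin and selected with ampicillin via the β-lactamase gene. The remaining bacterial annotations (lac promoter/operator, and fragments of lacZα, lacI, rop and bom) are vestigial pieces of the cloning backbone rather than functional parts of the expression cassette.

The expression unit is driven by the Drosophila metallothionein promoter, which is induced by adding copper sulfate. Downstream, a Drosophila BiP signal sequence directs the product into the secretory pathway. It is followed by a fragment of Arabidopsis thaliana BAK1 (SERK3, AT4G33430) corresponding to the extracellular domain of this leucine-rich repeat receptor kinase, inserted by ligation-independent cloning. The ectodomain is fused at its C terminus to the pentamerising coiled-coil helix of rat COMP, human placental alkaline phosphatase, a FLAG epitope and, according to the depositor, a hexahistidine tag, which is not separately annotated in the feature table. An SV40 polyadenylation signal lies after the cassette, though it is annotated on the reverse strand.

Pentamerisation raises avidity so that weak, transient ectodomain interactions can be detected, and alkaline phosphatase gives an enzymatic readout of prey binding to immobilised bait. The construct belongs to a set used to map the extracellular interaction network of Arabidopsis leucine-rich repeat receptor kinases.
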