Addgene plasmid #114775: SERK3/BAK1 BAKNcFus_pECIA14
Purpose: Prey vector SERK3/BAK1 BAKNcFus_pECIA14 should be used with bait vector SERK3/BAK1 BAKNcFus_pECIA2.
Depositing lab: Youssef Belkhadir. Depositing organization: Gregor Mendel Institute of Molecular Plant Biology. Publication: An extracellular network of Arabidopsis leucine-rich repeat receptor kinases. Smakowska-Luzan E, Mott GA, Parys K, Stegmann M, Howton TC, Layeghifard M, Neuhold J, Lehner A, Kong J, Grunwald K, Weinberger N, Satbhai SB, Mayer D, Busch W, Madalinski M, Stolt-Bergner P, Provart NJ, Mukhtar MS, Zipfel C, Desveaux D, Guttman DS, Belkhadir Y. Nature. 2018 Jan 18;553(7688):342-346. doi: 10.1038/nature25184. Epub 2018 Jan 10. PubMed 29320478.
Backbone
  Vector backbone: pECIA14
  Backbone manufacturer: Chris Garcia (Addgene plasmid # 47051)
  Vector type: Insect Expression
Growth in bacteria
  Bacterial resistance: Ampicillin, 100 μg/mL
  Growth temperature: 37°C
  Growth strain: DH5alpha
  Copy number: High Copy
Gene/Insert
  Gene/Insert name: AT4G33430
  Species: A. thaliana (mustard weed)
  Entrez Gene: BAK1 (a.k.a. AT4G33430, ATBAK1, ATSERK3, BRI1-associated receptor kinase, ELG, ELONGATED, F17M5.190, F17M5_190, RECEPTOR KINASES LIKE SERK 10, RKS10, SERK3, SOMATIC EMBRYOGENESIS RECEPTOR-LIKE KINASE 3)
  Promoter: Metallothionein (Copper-Inducible)
  Cloning method: Ligation Independent Cloning
Terms and licenses: Academic/Nonprofit Terms; Industry Terms: Not Available to Industry
Depositor comments: Plasmid for secreted expression in Drosophila cell culture by induction via CuSO4. Insert is an extracellular domain of indicated LRR-RK, C-terminally tagged with Pentameric rat COMP helix, Alkaline Phosphatase (human, placental), Flag, and hexahistidine tags. Insert Protein Sequence: MGRVSGNAEGDALSALKNSLADPNKVLQSWDATLVTPCTWFHVTCNSDNSVTRVDLGNANLSGQLVMQLGQLPNLQYLELYSNNITGTIPEQLGNLTELVSLDLYLNNLSGPIPSTLGRLKKLRFL
How to cite: SERK3/BAK1 BAKNcFus_pECIA14 was a gift from Youssef Belkhadir (Addgene plasmid # 114775 ; http://n2t.net/addgene:114775 ; RRID:Addgene_114775)
